>Addgene plasmid #20320 | pTE-mcs | depositor full sequence | sequence record 9555 | Author sequence
ATCGATTTAATTAAGTTTAAACGCGGCCGCAAACAGTATTAAACGCAAAAAGGCCATCCGTCAGGATGGC
CTTCTGCTTAGCTAATCAACTAGTTCTAGCTGCATTAATGAATCGGCCAACGCGCGGGGAGAGGCGGTTT
GCGTATTGGGCGCTCTTCCGCTTCCTCGCTCACTGACTCGCTGCGCTCGGTCGTTCGGCTGCGGCGAGCG
GTATCAGCTCACTCAAAGGCGGTAATACGGTTATCCACAGAATCAGGGGATAACGCAGGAAAGAACATGT
GAGCAAAAGGCCAGCAAAAGGCCAGGAACCGTAAAAAGGCCGCGTTGCTGGCGTTTTTCCATAGGCTCCG
CCCCCCTGACGAGCATCACAAAAATCGACGCTCAAGTCAGAGGTGGCGAAACCCGACAGGACTATAAAGA
TACCAGGCGTTTCCCCCTGGAAGCTCCCTCGTGCGCTCTCCTGTTCCGACCCTGCCGCTTACCGGATACC
TGTCCGCCTTTCTCCCTTCGGGAAGCGTGGCGCTTTCTCATAGCTCACGCTGTAGGTATCTCAGTTCGGT
GTAGGTCGTTCGCTCCAAGCTGGGCTGTGTGCACGAACCCCCCGTTCAGCCCGACCGCTGCGCCTTATCC
GGTAACTATCGTCTTGAGTCCAACCCGGTAAGACACGACTTATCGCCACTGGCAGCAGCCACTGGTAACA
GGATTAGCAGAGCGAGGTATGTAGGCGGTGCTACAGAGTTCTTGAAGTGGTGGCCTAACTACGGCTACAC
TAGAAGGACAGTATTTGGTATCTGCGCTCTGCTGAAGCCAGTTACCTTCGGAAAAAGAGTTGGTAGCTCT
TGATCCGGCAAACAAACCACCGCTGGTAGCGGTGGTTTTTTTGTTTGCAAGCAGCAGATTACGCGCAGAA
AAAAAGGATCTCAAGAAGATCCTTTGATCTTTTCTACGGGGTCTGACGCTCAGTGGAACGAAAACTCACG
TTAAGGGATTTTGGTCATGAGATTATCAAAAAGGATCTTCACCTAGATCCTTTTAAATTAAAAATGAAGT
TTTAAATCAATCTAAAGTATATATGAGTAAACTTGGTCTGACAGTTACCAATGCTTAATCAGTGAGGCAC
CTATCTCAGCGATCTGTCTATTTCGTTCATCCATAGTTGCCTGACTCCCCGGACGTGGCCGACCAGCCCG
TCATCGTCAACGCCTGACCGCGGTGCGGACAGGCCGTGTCGCGACCGGCCGTGCGGAATTAAGCCGGCCC
GTACCCTGTGAATAGAGGTCCGCTGTGACACAAGAATCCCTGTTACTTCTCGACCGTATTGATTCGGATG
ATTCCTACGCGAGCCTGCGGAACGACCAGGAATTCTGGGAGCCGCTGGCCCGCCGAGCCCTGGAGGAGCT
CGGGCTGCCGGTGCCGCCGGTGCTGCGGGTGCCCGGCGAGAGCACCAACCCCGTACTGGTCGGCGAGCCC
GACCCGGTGATCAAGCTGTTCGGCGAGCACTGGTGCGGTCCGGAGAGCCTCGCGTCGGAGTCGGAGGCGT
ACGCGGTCCTGGCGGACGCCCCGGTGCCGGTGCCCCGCCTCCTCGGCCGCGGCGAGCTGCGGCCCGGCAC
CGGAGCCTGGCCGTGGCCCTACCTGGTGATGAGCCGGATGACCGGCACCACCTGGCGGTCCGCGATGGAC
GGCACGACCGACCGGAACGCGCTGCTCGCCCTGGCCCGCGAACTCGGCCGGGTGCTCGGCCGGCTGCACA
GGGTGCCGCTGACCGGGAACACCGTGCTCACCCCCCATTCCGAGGTCTTCCCGGAACTGCTGCGGGAACG
CCGCGCGGCGACCGTCGAGGACCACCGCGGGTGGGGCTACCTCTCGCCCCGGCTGCTGGACCGCCTGGAG
GACTGGCTGCCGGACGTGGACACGCTGCTGGCCGGCCGCGAACCCCGGTTCGTCCACGGCGACCTGCACG
GGACCAACATCTTCGTGGACCTGGCCGCGACCGAGGTCACCGGGATCGTCGACTTCACCGACGTCTATGC
GGGAGACTCCCGCTACAGCCTGGTGCAACTGCATCTCAACGCCTTCCGGGGCGACCGCGAGATCCTGGCC
GCGCTGCTCGACGGGGCGCAGTGGAAGCGGACCGAGGACTTCGCCCGCGAACTGCTCGCCTTCACCTTCC
TGCACGACTTCGAGGTGTTCGAGGAGACCCCGCTGGATCTCTCCGGCTTCACCGATCCGGAGGAACTGGC
GCAGTTCCTCTGGGGGCCGCCGGACACCGCCCCCGGCGCCTGACGCCCCGGGCCGCCCGGCGCCGCCCCC
GGCCCCCGGCGGCCGGCCGCCCGGAGCCCCGCCCGCGCTCGGGAGCCCCGGGCCCGCGCCGAAGCCCGCT
GCTGCGAGCCCGGAGCGGGCCGGCCGACGGCGGTGCGGGCCCGGCGGCGGACGCTCAGCAGCGGCGGGCG
TGAAAGGCCCTGGCATCCTCGATCATCTCCTCCAGGGTGGTCGGCCGAGCTTCCATCCCAGCTCGGCAAG
GATCAACGAGGACAGTCGCACGACGAAGTTCTTCTGGATCGCGCCCGTGCTGGAAGCACTCAACCTCGAA
GCGTGTGGTTGCGGAGCCATCTAGCAACCACACGAAACATGCGCAACGAACCGCGCAACGAACAACGCCT
AGAACTGGCCCTAGATGAGCTGACTCGTATCGTTGGTAAACCTAGTTTGACCAGCATGTTTTAACTACGT
TCGGTGAGCTGTCAACGGGGCCTGTAACGGCACAACGAACCGTGCAACGAGAGTGGCCACGGATGCCACC
ACAGGCACTACAACGGAGTTCGCCACGTACATCACCACAACCACCGATTCTGGCGGTGAGCTCCCCGATA
TTCAGCGGAAATGGCTTGGTATCGACCAAGATTCGTAGAACCCCGTCTCGTCTGGCTGGTATTCAAAACG
GGCGCAACGAAACACGCAACGAGACAGGCATGGCCCAAACCAGAAAACTAGCGTCTACCAGGACTTTTAC
CTGTCCGACCCGTTGCAACGGAACCCCCCACGGAACCCCCGCGACACCCGCTCCCCAATTGCGTTAGAAC
AGCGGTGGATTGTCGGCTTCGTTGTGGGCCTTTTGAGCCGCTTCCTGTTCTGCCGCACGCTCTTTCCTCG
CCCGATAGCCGAGTCGCTTAACGGTGTCCAGATGCAGCCCGAAATGTTTGGCCGTTTGCGGCCAAGAGTG
GCCCTCGTCGTCGTGATAGGCGCGGATGCGTTCGCGGCGTGCAGCCTGCTCGGCGAGCCACTCGCTGCGT
TCCTGCGCCACGAGCCGGACGACGTGGCGTTCGGATAGTCCGGTGATTCGAGCGCCTTCGGCGGCGGTCA
CGCGCCGCTTTTTGCGGACAGTCGGCTGCCGGTTGTAGCCGTCGCTGTAGCCGTCGCTGTAGCCGTCGCT
CATAGCAATGCCTCCATGGCTGACGCGGACTTTGCGCGCCGCGCAACTGTGCTCGCCGCCGTGCGCGCTG
CTGCGCCCTTCCGCGAGATGGCCGACTGGCGCGCACTGAGTGTGGCCTCGTAGACCACGATCCCGTCCGC
CCAAATGCGCGACTTGGTTGTGATCCAACGCCAAATGCTGTTGGCGATGGCGCGGACCTCGCTGTCCGGT
AGCGGTCCGGGACACACGTCGTTGCACGGGAATTCGGCGTTTCGCGCGTGGCACTCGGCATAGATCGCGC
GGCCGAGTCCGTCCACGTTCCGGGTCGGCAGGTAGATCCGCATGAGGGCGGGACGATAGGCCCACAACCT
GACGGAATCGAACAGTGCGCAATTCCGCCCTAGCGGCGTCGGAGCCGCTTTGTACGTGGTCTGCTGACGC
CAGCGCGGCGGTGGCATGTTCGCGCCGAGCTCGGCCTCGATGTGGCTGAGTGTGTAGAGATCTGAGTGGA
GCCATTCCGTTTCCCAGGCGATGTGGCCGGGGTTTTTGGTCATGAGGCCTGAGTAACTGCGGTCGCCGTC
GACGGCGCGCCGAAGGCCTTCGGCGCACGCCGCCATGTATGCGAGCGGCTTACGCCGCGCGTATTCGGTG
CGTGGAACAGGGGCGTTGAGTGCCCACACTGCGTGTGCGTGGCCGTTGGCGCGATTGCCCACGATCGCGT
TGGGCAGCGGATGGGACCCCCGGGCGCTGAGCGCTCGGAGCGCTGCGTCTGGATGGTCTACGTCCACGAC
CAGCAGGTTTGCCAGCGCTGTTGGGTTCGCCTCGATGTACCGGCGGCCTAGGGCCGACGCGCGGCTTTGG
CGGTAGATCCCCTCGAGCAGATCGTCGCTTGCCAGCGGCCAGTACGGCAGCCAGAGCTGCTCAAATTCGT
CGGCGACGTGGCTCACGCTTGGTAGTAGACCACGATTAATCACCGGTGTATGGTCCGACACGAGCTCCAA
GTCAGATATTTCGCTGAGGGGCCACCCCACAACTGCACACTCCCCCGCTCTCCCGTCGAGCCCTGGTGGT
GGAACACCAGCGACAGCCGAGCACCCCCAACCACCTGTACCAACCAGGAGGAACACATGCGTCGTTTCGA
GGACGTTTCCGGGCCGCTGAGAGCCGCTGTGGCGGCCGTACACGCCGCCTTAGACCCGTTAGACCCCCTG
CCGCCTGAATGCGCGGGTACGAGCCACACAGCGCCCGAACTTACGGAGCTGGTGGGCTCACCTGGCTTTA
TGGCGTACGAATCGGCTGTGTGCGACCTGTTGGGCGAGGTGAGGTACGCGCTACTCACGCTGGCAAGGGC
GACACAGCCGCCCCACCGAGCCCGCACGGCCGCGCGCGGTGTCAACAACCGGGTGAGTCGTGCACACCAG
CAGGTGTTCGAGGCTTGGCTCGAAGTGCAGGACATCGTGGCGAACGCCGCCCGATGAGCCGCGCCTTACG
CTGGCTGCCAGCCGTTCGCGGGCTGGTTGGTGCAGCGCGTCGAGCGGTTAGAGGCCCTGCGGTGTTCCAC
CACCGCAGGCCTCGCCCTTTTTAAGGCTGAATTTGCTTGTCTCCGAATCCAACTGGCTTGTCCAAGGGTG
TATCTACGCTTAATCCAAAGTTCAAACGAGGGGATTACACATGACCAACTTCGATAACGTTCTCGGCTCG
ATGATCCCCGGCGGGCCCCCCCTCGAGGTCGACGGT
Features (pLannotate 1.2.2; 6 found; start..end, strand, type, name):
     48..75      -  terminator     rrnB T2 terminator: transcription terminator T2 from the E. coli rrnB gene
     98..153     -  CDS            lacI (fragment): lac repressor; lacI; The lac repressor binds to the lac operator to inhibit transcription in E. coli. This inhibition can be relieved by adding lactose or isopropyl-β-D-thiogalactopyranoside (IPTG).
    336..924     -  rep_origin     ori: high-copy-number ColE1/pMB1/pBR322/pUC origin of replication
   1096..1171    -  CDS            bla(M) (fragment): β-lactamase lacking the signal sequence; bla(M); allows cytosolic expression of β-lactamase
   1288..2280    +  CDS            hyg: KHYB_STRHY - Experimental evidence at protein level: Swiss-Prot protein existence level 1. The aminoglycoside phosphotransferases achieve inactivation of their antibiotic substrates by phosphorylation. From Streptomyces hygroscopicus.
   5122..6       -  misc_feature   MCS (fragment) (across the origin): pBluescript multiple cloning site
