[The description below was written by a language model from this plasmid's Addgene catalogue record and pLannotate feature annotations shown in this document.]
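Description:
pTE-mcs is a 5.1 kb bacterial expression-type vector built on the pMS2 backbone, in which an 87 bp multiple cloning site has been placed between ClaI and SpeI sites, both of which remain intact. It carries no gene of interest. The record describes it simply as the backbone plus polylinker, so it is best read as the empty parental or control plasmid of a vector series. The associated publication concerns improved tetracycline repressors for gene silencing in mycobacteria, which suggests the polylinker is meant to receive repressor or other expression cassettes for that work. However, the record does not state a promoter, and none is annotated.

Selection is by hygromycin resistance, provided by the hygromycin phosphotransferase gene from Streptomyces hygroscopicus, a marker that works in both E. coli and mycobacteria. Propagation in E. coli relies on a ColE1/pMB1-type origin. The annotation software labels this origin as high copy, whereas the catalogue entry lists the plasmid as low copy. An rrnB T2 transcription terminator sits close to the polylinker fragment that spans the sequence origin, where it would help insulate the cloning site from read-through transcription. Short fragments matching lacI and β-lactamase are also detected, but these are only remnants of earlier cloning steps and not functional genes.

Roughly 2.8 kb downstream of the hygromycin gene carries no automated annotation. Any mycobacterial replication functions of the backbone may lie in this region, but the record does not identify them.
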