Addgene plasmid #20320: pTE-mcs
Depositing lab: Dirk Schnappinger. Depositing organization: Cornell University. Publication: Improved tetracycline repressors for gene silencing in mycobacteria. Klotzsche M, Ehrt S, Schnappinger D. Nucleic Acids Res. 2009 Apr;37(6):1778-88. doi: 10.1093/nar/gkp015. Epub 2009 Jan 27. PubMed 19174563.
Backbone
  Vector backbone: pMS2
  Backbone size w/o insert (bp): 5059
  Vector type: Bacterial Expression
Growth in bacteria
  Bacterial resistance: Hygromycin, 200 μg/mL
  Growth temperature: 37°C
  Growth strain: DH5alpha
  Copy number: Low Copy
Gene/Insert
  Gene/Insert name: multiple cloning site
  Insert size (bp): 87
  Cloning method: Restriction Enzyme; 5′ cloning site ClaI (not destroyed); 3′ cloning site SpeI (not destroyed)
  Sequencing primers: 5′ n/a
Terms and licenses: Academic/Nonprofit Terms; Industry Terms: Not Available to Industry
How to cite: pTE-mcs was a gift from Dirk Schnappinger (Addgene plasmid # 20320 ; http://n2t.net/addgene:20320 ; RRID:Addgene_20320)
