>Addgene plasmid #20320 | pTE-mcs | addgene partial sequence | sequence record 26150 | 20320 with pBluescriptKS
TATTAAACGCAAAAAGGCCATCCGTCAGGATGGCCTTCTGCTTAGCTAATCAACTAGTTCTAGCTGCATT
AATGAATCGGCCAACGCGCGGGGAGAGGCGGTTTGCGTATTGGGCGCTCTTCCGCTTCCTCGCTCACTGA
CTCGCTGCGCTCGGTCGTTCGGCTGCGGCGAGCGGTATCAGCTCACTCAAAGGCGGTAATACGGTTATCC
ACAGAATCAGGGGATAACGCAGGAAAGAACATGTGAGCAAAAGGCCAGCAAAAGGCCAGGAACCGTAAAA
AGGCCGCGTTGCTGGCGTTTTTCCATAGGCTCCGCCCCCCTGACGAGCATCACAAAAATCGACGCTCAAG
TCAGAGGTGGCGAAACCCGACAGGACTATAAAGATACCAGGCGTTTCCCCCTGGAAGCTCCCTCGTGCGC
TCTCCTGTTCCGACCCTGCCGCTTACCGGATACCTGTCCGCCTTTCTCCCTTCGGGAAGCGTGGCGCTTT
CTCATAGCTCACGCTGTAGGTATCTCAGTTCGGTGTAGGTCGTTCGCTCCAAGCTGGGCTGTGTGCACGA
ACCCCCCGTTCAGCCCGACCGCTGCGCCTTATCCGGTAACTATCGTCTTGAGTCCAACCC
